Addgene plasmid #146354: pAc5.1B-EGFP-DmRox8-D_G
Purpose: Insect Expression of DmRox8
Depositing lab: Elisa Izaurralde. Depositing organization: Max Planck Institute for Developmental Biology.
Backbone
  Vector backbone: Unknown
  Vector type: Insect Expression
Growth in bacteria
  Bacterial resistance: Ampicillin, 100 μg/mL
  Growth temperature: 37°C
  Growth strain: DH5alpha
  Copy number: Low Copy
Gene/Insert
  Gene/Insert name: DmRox8
  Species: D. melanogaster (fly)
  Entrez Gene: Rox8 (a.k.a. Dmel_CG5422, CG5422, DmTIAR, Dmel\CG5422, ROX8, RRM12, Rbp12, Rox-8, TIAR, dTIAR, rox8, rrm12)
  Cloning method: Unknown
Terms and licenses: Academic/Nonprofit Terms; Industry Terms: Not Available to Industry
Depositor comments: ORF extracted from NCBI:NM_170119.1 Plasmids from this collection were made available to the research community and donated after the lab closed. Please note that the sequence provided by the depositing laboratory may be theoretical/predicted or based on Sanger sequencing results. There may be discrepancies between sequencing results obtained by Addgene and the depositor sequence. If an Addgene verified sequence is not available, please contact before placing your order to request that our lab fully sequence the plasmid.
How to cite: pAc5.1B-EGFP-DmRox8-D_G was a gift from Elisa Izaurralde (Addgene plasmid # 146354 ; http://n2t.net/addgene:146354 ; RRID:Addgene_146354)
