[The description below was written by a language model from this plasmid's Addgene catalogue record and pLannotate feature annotations shown in this document.]
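Description:
pAc5.1B-EGFP-DmRox8-D_G is an insect-cell expression plasmid of about 7.5 kb that produces Drosophila melanogaster Rox8 fused to EGFP. The catalogue lists the backbone as unknown, although the name and the annotated parts point to a pAc5.1-type vector. In bacteria it is maintained through a ColE1/pUC-family origin and selected with ampicillin via a β-lactamase gene under its own bla promoter. The annotation describes the origin as high-copy, whereas the repository entry records the plasmid as low copy. Short fragments annotated as a tetracycline resistance gene and SV40 large T antigen appear to be backbone remnants rather than functional elements.

Expression is driven by the Drosophila actin 5C promoter, a strong constitutive promoter widely used in cultured fly cells such as S2 cells. EGFP lies immediately downstream, followed by the Rox8 open reading frame, so the protein should carry an N-terminal green fluorescent tag. The annotation tool labelled part of the insert as a fragment of human TIAL1/TIAR. This reflects homology, since Rox8 is the fly TIAR-related RNA-binding protein, and the depositor states that the ORF was taken from a fly reference transcript. A V5 epitope tag sequence sits downstream of the insert, but the record does not show whether it is in frame with Rox8 or preceded by a stop codon. An SV40 polyadenylation signal follows. The meaning of the "D_G" suffix is not explained.

The stated purpose is simply insect expression of DmRox8; the EGFP fusion would suit localisation or pull-down experiments. The depositor sequence may be theoretical rather than fully verified.
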