Features (pLannotate 1.2.2; 10 found; start..end, strand, type, name):
     56..2568    +  promoter       Ac5 promoter: Drosophila melanogaster actin 5C promoter
   2588..3304    +  CDS            EGFP: EGFP is a basic (constitutively fluorescent) green fluorescent protein published in 1996, derived from Aequorea victoria. It is reported to be a rapidly-maturing weak dimer with moderate acid sensitivity.
   3323..4201    +  CDS            TIAL1 (fragment): TIAR_HUMAN - Experimental evidence at protein level: Swiss-Prot protein existence level 1. RNA-binding protein. Possesses nucleolytic activity against cytotoxic lymphocyte target cells. May be involved in apoptosis. From Homo sapiens (Human).
   4763..4804    +  CDS            V5 tag: epitope tag from simian virus 5
   4904..5038    -  polyA_signal   SV40 poly(A) signal: SV40 polyadenylation signal
   5061..5145    -  CDS            large T antigen (fragment): large T antigen from SV40 (simian virus 40)
   5146..5616    +  CDS            TcR (fragment): tetracycline efflux protein; tet; confers resistance to tetracycline
   5660..6248    -  rep_origin     ori: high-copy-number ColE1/pMB1/pBR322/pUC origin of replication
   6419..7279    -  CDS            AmpR: β-lactamase; bla; confers resistance to ampicillin, carbenicillin, and related antibiotics
   7280..7384    -  promoter       AmpR promoter: bla
>Addgene plasmid #146354 | pAc5.1B-EGFP-DmRox8-D_G | depositor full sequence | sequence record 288799 | Full Sequence
CTTCAAGGAATTAATTCTATATTCTAAAAACACAAATGATACTTCTAAAAAAAATCATGAATGGCATCAA
CTCTGAATCAAATCTTTGCAGATGCACCTACTTCTCATTTCCACTGTCACATCATTTTTCCAGATCTCGC
TGCCTGTTATGTGGCCCACAAACCAAGACACGTTTTATGGCCATTAAAGCTGGCTGATCGTCGCCAAACA
CCAAATACATATCAATATGTACATTCGAGAAAGAAGCGATCAAAGAAGCGTCTTCGGGCGAGTAGGAGAA
TGCGGAGGAGAAGGAGAACGAGCTGATCTAGTATCTCTCCACAATCCAATGCCAACTGACCAACTGGCCA
TATTCGGAGCAATTTGAAGCCAATTTCCATCGCCTGGCGATCGCTCCATTCTTGGCTATATGTTTTTCAC
CGTTCCCGGGGCCATTTTCAAAGACTCGTCGGTAAGATAAGATTGTGTCACTCGCTGTCTCTCTTCATTT
GTCGAAGAATGCTGAGGAATTTCGCGATGACGTCGGCGAGTATTTTGAAGAATGAGAATAATTTGTATTT
ATACGAAAATCAGTTAGTGGAATTTTCTACAAAAACATGTTATCTATAGATAATTTTGTTGCAAAATATG
TTGACTATGACAAAGATTGTATGTATATACCTTTAATGTATTCTCATTTTCTTATGTATTTATAATGGCA
ATGATGATACTGATGATATTTTAAGATGATGCCAGACCACAGGCTGATTTCTGCGTCTTTTGCCGAACGC
AGTGCATGTGCGGTTGTTGTTTTTTGGAATAGTTTCAATTTTCGGACTGTCCGCTTTGATTTCAGTTTCT
TGGCTTATTCAAAAAGCAAAGTAAAGCCAAAAAAGCGAGATGGCAATACCAAATGCGGCAAAACGGTAGT
GGAAGGAAAGGGGTGCGGGGCAGCGGAAGGAAGGGTGGGGCGGGGCGTGGCGGGGTCTGTGGCTGGGCGC
GACGTCACCGACGTTGGAGCCACTCCTTTGACCATGTGTGCGTGTGTGTATTATTCGTGTCTCGCCACTC
GCCGGTTGTTTTTTTCTTTTTATCTCGCTCTCTCTAGCGCCATCTCGTACGCATGCTCAACGCACCGCAT
GTTGCCGTGTCCTTTATGCGTCATTTTGGCTCGAAATAGGCAATTATTTAAACAAAGATTAGTCAACGAA
AACGCTAAAATAAATAAGTCTACAATATGGTTACTTATTGCCATGTGTGTGCAGCCAACGATAGCAACAA
AAGCAACAACACAGTGGCTTTCCCTCTTTCACTTTTTGTTTGCAAGCGCGTGCGAGCAAGACGGCACGAC
CGGCAAACGCAATTACGCTGACAAAGAGCAGACGAAGTTTTGGCCGAAAAACATCAAGGCGCCTGATACG
AATGCATTTGCAATAACAATTGCGATATTTAATATTGTTTATGAAGCTGTTTGACTTCAAAACACACAAA
AAAAAAAATAAAACAAATTATTTGAAAGAGAATTAGGAATCGGACAGCTTATCGTTACGGGCTAACAGCA
CACCGAGACGAAATAGCTTACCTGACGTCACAGCCTCTGGAAGAACTGCCGCCAAGCAGAGAGAGAGAGA
AAAAGAGGGAGAGCAGCTTAGACCGCATGTGCTTGTGTGTGAGGCGTCTCTCTCTTCGTCTCCTGTTTGC
GCAAACGCATAGACTGCACTGAGAAAATCGATTACCTATTTTTTATGAATGAATATTTGCACTATTACTA
TTCAAAACTATTAAGATAGCAATCACATTCAATAGCCAAATACTATACCACCTGAGCGATGCAACGAAAT
GATCAATTTGAGCAAAAATGCTGCATATTTAGGACGGCATCATTATAGAAATGCTTCTTGCTGTGTACTT
TTCTCTCGTCTGGCAGCTGTTTCGCCGTTATTGTTAAAACCGGCTTAAGTTAGGTGTGTTTTCTACGACT
AGTGATGCCCCTACTAGAAGATGTGTGTTGCACAAATGTCCCTGAATAACCAATTTGAAGTGCAGATAGC
AGTAAACGTAAGCTAATATGAATATTATTTAACTGTAATGTTTTAATATCGCTGGACATTACTAATAAAC
CCACTATAAACACATGTACATATGTATGTTTTGGCATACAATGAGTAGTTGGGGAAAAAATGTGTAAAAG
CACCGTGACCATCACAGCATAAAGATAACCAGCTGAAGTATCGAATATGAGTAACCCCCAAATTGAATCA
CATGCCGCAACTGATAGGACCCATGGAAGTACACTCTTCATGGCGATATACAAGACACACACAAGCACGA
ACACCCAGTTGCGGAGGAAATTCTCCGTAAATGAAAACCCAATCGGCGAACAATTCATACCCATATATGG
TAAAAGTTTTGAACGCGACTTGAGAGCGGAGAGCATTGCGGCTGATAAGGTTTTAGCGCTAAGCGGGCTT
TATAAAACGGGCTGCGGGACCAGTTTTCATATCACTACCGTTTGAGTTCTTGTGCTGTGTGGATACTCCT
CCCGACACAAAGCCGCTCCATCAGCCAGCAGTCGTCTAATCCAGAGACCCCGGATCGGGGTACCAACATG
GTGAGCAAGGGCGAGGAGCTGTTCACCGGGGTGGTGCCCATCCTGGTCGAGCTGGACGGCGACGTAAACG
GCCACAAGTTCAGCGTGTCCGGCGAGGGCGAGGGCGATGCCACCTACGGCAAGCTGACCCTGAAGTTCAT
CTGCACCACCGGCAAGCTGCCCGTGCCCTGGCCCACCCTCGTGACCACCCTGACCTACGGCGTGCAGTGC
TTCAGCCGCTACCCCGACCACATGAAGCAGCACGACTTCTTCAAGTCCGCCATGCCCGAAGGCTACGTCC
AGGAGCGCACCATCTTCTTCAAGGACGACGGCAACTACAAGACCCGCGCCGAGGTGAAGTTCGAGGGCGA
CACCCTGGTGAACCGCATCGAGCTGAAGGGCATCGACTTCAAGGAGGACGGCAACATCCTGGGGCACAAG
CTGGAGTACAACTACAACAGCCACAACGTCTATATCATGGCCGACAAGCAGAAGAACGGCATCAAGGTGA
ACTTCAAGATCCGCCACAACATCGAGGACGGCAGCGTGCAGCTCGCCGACCACTACCAGCAGAACACCCC
CATCGGCGACGGCCCCGTGCTGCTGCCCGACAACCACTACCTGAGCACCCAGTCCGCCCTGAGCAAAGAC
CCCAACGAGAAGCGCGATCACATGGTCCTGCTGGAGTTCGTGACCGCCGCCGGGATCACTCTCGGCATGG
ACGAGCTGTACAAGCCAAGCTTGAATTCTATGGACGAGTCGCAACCGAAGACCCTATACGTGGGCAACCT
GGATAGCTCAGTGTCCGAGGACCTGCTAATTGCCCTCTTCAGCACCATGGGGCCCGTCAAAAGCTGCAAA
ATCATTCGGGAACCGGGCAACGATCCATATGCCTTCATCGAATATTCCAACTACCAGGCAGCCACAACAG
CTCTGACCGCCATGAATAAACGCCTATTCCTCGAAAAGGAAATCAAGGTCAACTGGGCCACCAGTCCCGG
CAATCAGCCGAAGACAGACATCAGTTCGCACCACCACATATTCGTGGGCGACCTCAGTCCCGAGATTGAG
ACAGAAACACTGCGCGAGGCTTTCGCCCCATTCGGAGAGATCTCCAACTGTCGCATTGTGCGCGACCCTC
ACACCATGAAGTCAAAGGGTTACGCCTTCGTGTCGTTTGTGAAAAAGGCGGAGGCAGAGAACGCCATCCA
GGCGATGAACGGCCAGTGGATTGGCTCGCGCTCGATACGCACCAACTGGTCCACGCGCAAGCTGCCACCA
CCACGCGAGCCTTCCAAGGGCGGAGGCCAGGGAGGCGGAATGGGTGGCGGACCGGGCAATGGGTCCGGTG
TAAAGGGAAGTCAACGCCACACCTTCGAGGAAGTGTATAACCAGTCGAGCCCCACCAACACCACCGTATA
CTGTGGCGGATTCCCGCCGAATGTCATCAGTGACGACCTGATGCACAAGCACTTCGTCCAGTTTGGTCCC
ATCCAGGACGTGCGGGTCTTCAAGGACAAGGGCTTCTCGTTCATCAAGTTTGTTACCAAGGAGGCAGCCG
CCCACGCCATCGAGCACACGCACAACAGCGAGGTACATGGAAACCTGGTAAAGTGCTTCTGGGGCAAAGA
GAACGGAGGCGATAACTCGGCCAATAACCTCAATGCCGCCGCTGCCGCGGCAGCAGCCTCTGCCAATGTT
GCCGCCGTTGCGGCAGCCAATGCTGCGGTTGCCGCTGGAGCGGGTATGCCCGGTCAGATGATGACGCAGC
AACAGATCGCCGCCGCAACAGGAGCGGCGATACCCGGCCAAATGATGACACCCCAGCAGATTGCGGCGCA
GTATCCATACGCGTACCAGCAGATGGGCTACTGGTATCCACCTGCGACTTATCCCACAACCCAGATGCAG
ACGCAATACATGCAGCAGGGCTACTATCCCTACGCCTACCCTACCAGTGCTCAGCAAGCGGGAGGAGTCC
CTTGCATACAATTTTCAGCGGCTGGATACCGCATGGTGCCGCCGAATGTAGCATGGGGCGTGCCCGGAAC
TGTGGTGCCCGGTGTGACGGCTGCCGCAGCATCCGCGGCCGCTGCAGCGAACGGATCACTTGCCCCCCAA
ATGATGTACAGTGCTGCGATGCCACAATACCAGACCCAATGACGCTCGAGTCTAGAGGGCCCGCGGTTCG
AAGGTAAGCCTATCCCTAACCCTCTCCTCGGTCTCGATTCTACGCGTACCGGTCATCATCACCATCACCA
TTGAGTTTAAACCCGCTGATCAGCCTCGACTGTGCCTTCTAAGGCCTGAGCTCGCTGATCAGCCTCGATC
GAGGATCCAGACATGATAAGATACATTGATGAGTTTGGACAAACCACAACTAGAATGCAGTGAAAAAAAT
GCTTTATTTGTGAAATTTGTGATGCTATTGCTTTATTTGTAACCATTATAAGCTGCAATAAACAAGTTAA
CAACAACAATTGCATTCATTTTATGTTTCAGGTTCAGGGGGAGGTGTGGGAGGTTTTTTAAAGCAAGTAA
AACCTCTACAAATGTGGTATGGCTGATTATGATCAGTCGACCGATGCCCTTGAGAGCCTTCAACCCAGTC
AGCTCCTTCCGGTGGGCGCGGGGCATGACTATCGTCGCCGCACTTATGACTGTCTTCTTTATCATGCAAC
TCGTAGGACAGGTGCCGGCAGCGCTCTGGGTCATTTTCGGCGAGGACCGCTTTCGCTGGAGCGCGACGAT
GATCGGCCTGTCGCTTGCGGTATTCGGAATCTTGCACGCCCTCGCTCAAGCCTTCGTCACTGGTCCCGCC
ACCAAACGTTTCGGCGAGAAGCAGGCCATTATCGCCGGCATGGCGGCCGACGCGCTGGGCTACGTCTTGC
TGGCGTTCGCGACGCGAGGCTGGATGGCCTTCCCCATTATGATTCTTCTCGCTTCCGGCGGCATCGGGAT
GCCCGCGTTGCAGGCCATGCTGTCCAGGCAGGTAGATGACGACCATCAGGGACAGCTTCAAGGATCGCTC
GCGGCTCTTACCAGCCAGCAAAAGGCCAGGAACCGTAAAAAGGCCGCGTTGCTGGCGTTTTTCCATAGGC
TCCGCCCCCCTGACGAGCATCACAAAAATCGACGCTCAAGTCAGAGGTGGCGAAACCCGACAGGACTATA
AAGATACCAGGCGTTTCCCCCTGGAAGCTCCCTCGTGCGCTCTCCTGTTCCGACCCTGCCGCTTACCGGA
TACCTGTCCGCCTTTCTCCCTTCGGGAAGCGTGGCGCTTTCTCAATGCTCACGCTGTAGGTATCTCAGTT
CGGTGTAGGTCGTTCGCTCCAAGCTGGGCTGTGTGCACGAACCCCCCGTTCAGCCCGACCGCTGCGCCTT
ATCCGGTAACTATCGTCTTGAGTCCAACCCGGTAAGACACGACTTATCGCCACTGGCAGCAGCCACTGGT
AACAGGATTAGCAGAGCGAGGTATGTAGGCGGTGCTACAGAGTTCTTGAAGTGGTGGCCTAACTACGGCT
ACACTAGAAGGACAGTATTTGGTATCTGCGCTCTGCTGAAGCCAGTTACCTTCGGAAAAAGAGTTGGTAG
CTCTTGATCCGGCAAACAAACCACCGCTGGTAGCGGTGGTTTTTTTGTTTGCAAGCAGCAGATTACGCGC
AGAAAAAAAGGATCTCAAGAAGATCCTTTGATCTTTTCTACGGGGTCTGACGCTCAGTGGAACGAAAACT
CACGTTAAGGGATTTTGGTCATGAGATTATCAAAAAGGATCTTCACCTAGATCCTTTTAAATTAAAAATG
AAGTTTTAAATCAATCTAAAGTATATATGAGTAAACTTGGTCTGACAGTTACCAATGCTTAATCAGTGAG
GCACCTATCTCAGCGATCTGTCTATTTCGTTCATCCATAGTTGCCTGACTCCCCGTCGTGTAGATAACTA
CGATACGGGAGGGCTTACCATCTGGCCCCAGTGCTGCAATGATACCGCGAGACCCACGCTCACCGGCTCC
AGATTTATCAGCAATAAACCAGCCAGCCGGAAGGGCCGAGCGCAGAAGTGGTCCTGCAACTTTATCCGCC
TCCATCCAGTCTATTAATTGTTGCCGGGAAGCTAGAGTAAGTAGTTCGCCAGTTAATAGTTTGCGCAACG
TTGTTGCCATTGCTGCAGGCATCGTGGTGTCACGCTCGTCGTTTGGTATGGCTTCATTCAGCTCCGGTTC
CCAACGATCAAGGCGAGTTACATGATCCCCCATGTTGTGCAAAAAAGCGGTTAGCTCCTTCGGTCCTCCG
ATCGTTGTCAGAAGTAAGTTGGCCGCAGTGTTATCACTCATGGTTATGGCAGCACTGCATAATTCTCTTA
CTGTCATGCCATCCGTAAGATGCTTTTCTGTGACTGGTGAGTACTCAACCAAGTCATTCTGAGAATAGTG
TATGCGGCGACCGAGTTGCTCTTGCCCGGCGTCAACACGGGATAATACCGCGCCACATAGCAGAACTTTA
AAAGTGCTCATCATTGGAAAACGTTCTTCGGGGCGAAAACTCTCAAGGATCTTACCGCTGTTGAGATCCA
GTTCGATGTAACCCACTCGTGCACCCAACTGATCTTCAGCATCTTTTACTTTCACCAGCGTTTCTGGGTG
AGCAAAAACAGGAAGGCAAAATGCCGCAAAAAAGGGAATAAGGGCGACACGGAAATGTTGAATACTCATA
CTCTTCCTTTTTCAATATTATTGAAGCATTTATCAGGGTTATTGTCTCATGAGCGGATACATATTTGAAT
GTATTTAGAAAAATAAACAAATAGGGGTTCCGCGCACATTTCCCCGAAAAGTGCCACCTGACGTCTAAGA
AACCATTATTATCATGACATTAACCTATAAAAATAGGCGTATCACGAGGCCCTTTCGT
